Addgene plasmid #200765: pSX2739
Purpose: Expresses mKate2-tag fused CDC-42 with 8xMS2(V1) stem loops in C. elegans, and the tissue-specific promoter col-19 is used.
Depositing lab: Suhong Xu. Depositing organization: Zhejiang University. Publication: Enhanced single RNA imaging reveals dynamic gene expression in live animals. Hu Y, Xu J, Gao E, Fan X, Wei J, Ye B, Xu S, Ma W. Elife. 2023 Mar 3;12:e82178. doi: 10.7554/eLife.82178. PubMed 36867026.
Backbone
  Vector backbone: pcol-19
  Vector type: Worm Expression
Growth in bacteria
  Bacterial resistance: Ampicillin, 100 μg/mL
  Growth temperature: 37°C
  Growth strain: DH5alpha
  Copy number: Unknown
Gene/Insert
  Gene/Insert name: 8xMS2
  Species: C. elegans (nematode)
  Promoter: col-19
  Tag / fusion protein: mKate2 (C terminal on backbone)
  Cloning method: Gibson Cloning
  Sequencing primers: 5′ caggagaagaagaagaagtgcaatattctctagctgcaggtcgactctagaaaac; 3′ gctgggtcgaattcgcccttacatgggtgatcctcatgttttc
Terms and licenses: Academic/Nonprofit Terms; Industry Terms: Not Available to Industry
How to cite: pSX2739 was a gift from Suhong Xu (Addgene plasmid # 200765 ; http://n2t.net/addgene:200765 ; RRID:Addgene_200765)
