[The description below was written by a language model from this plasmid's Addgene catalogue record and pLannotate feature annotations shown in this document.]
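Description:
pSX2739 is a C. elegans expression plasmid built on the pcol-19 backbone, a pBluescript-like vector in which transgene expression is driven by the col-19 promoter, described in the record as tissue-specific. It is propagated in E. coli through a high-copy ColE1/pUC-type origin and selected with ampicillin via the β-lactamase gene. An f1 origin, lac promoter/operator remnants, a lacZα fragment and flanking T3 and T7 promoters are carried over from the parental cloning vector. The col-19 promoter itself is not annotated in the feature table, but it presumably lies in the unannotated stretch between the T3 promoter and the fluorescent protein coding sequence.

The payload is a red fluorescent protein fused to the small GTPase CDC-42, followed by an array of MS2 stem loops. The catalogue names the tag as mKate2. The automated annotation labels this reading frame mNeptune, a closely related Entacmaea quadricolor derivative, so this is most likely a similarity call rather than a different protein. In the sequence the fluorescent protein sits upstream of cdc-42, separated by an attB1 site, which suggests an N-terminal fusion to CDC-42 even though the catalogue lists the tag as C-terminal on the backbone. Eight MS2 stem loops (the V1 array) were inserted by Gibson cloning downstream of the cdc-42 coding sequence and before attB2, so they are placed to be transcribed as part of the 3′ region of the mRNA. An annotated aex-5 fragment further downstream is not explained by the record.

When bound by a fluorescently labelled MS2 coat protein supplied separately, the loops allow the transcript to be visualised, while mKate2 reports the encoded protein. The associated work concerns single-RNA imaging of gene expression in live animals.
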