Features (pLannotate 1.2.2; 30 found; start..end, strand, type, name):
      2..430     +  rep_origin     f1 ori (sequence partly withheld): f1 bacteriophage origin of replication; arrow indicates direction of (+) strand synthesis
    483..587     +  promoter       AmpR promoter: bla
    588..1448    +  CDS            AmpR: β-lactamase; bla; confers resistance to ampicillin, carbenicillin, and related antibiotics
   1619..2207    +  rep_origin     ori: high-copy-number ColE1/pMB1/pBR322/pUC origin of replication
   2390..2482    +  CDS            lacI (fragment): lac repressor; lacI; The lac repressor binds to the lac operator to inhibit transcription in E. coli. This inhibition can be relieved by adding lactose or isopropyl-β-D-thiogalactopyranoside (IPTG).
   2495..2516    +  protein_bind   CAP binding site: CAP binding activates transcription in the presence of cAMP. E. coli catabolite activator protein
   2531..2561    +  promoter       lac promoter: promoter for the E. coli lac operon
   2569..2585    +  protein_bind   lac operator: The lac repressor binds to the lac operator to inhibit transcription in E. coli. This inhibition can be relieved by adding lactose or isopropyl-β-D-thiogalactopyranoside (IPTG). lac repressor encoded by lacI
   2630..2648    +  promoter       T3 promoter: promoter for bacteriophage T3 RNA polymerase
   3338..3372    -  misc_feature   MCS (fragment): pUC18/19 multiple cloning site
   3477..4316    +  CDS            mNeptune: mNeptune is a basic (constitutively fluorescent) far red fluorescent protein published in 2009, derived from Entacmaea quadricolor. It is reported to be a rapidly-maturing monomer with moderate acid sensitivity.
   4323..4359    +  misc_feature   MCS (fragment): pBluescript multiple cloning site
   4359..4383    +  protein_bind   attB1: mutant version of attB; recombination site for the Gateway® BP reaction BP Clonase™
   4398..4970    +  CDS            cdc-42: CDC42_CAEEL - Experimental evidence at protein level: Swiss-Prot protein existence level 1. Plays an essential role in spindle orientation and organizing cellular and embryonic polarity by controlling the localization and activity of PAR (partitioning-defective) proteins. Required for maintaining the asymmetric cortical localization of the anterior complex proteins par-3 and par-6, the posterior cortical protein par-2, and pkc-3 (PubMed:11412996, PubMed:11412997). Involved in hypodermal cell fusion, together with pak-1 and ced-10, leading to embryonic body elongation, which involves dramatic c
   5020..5038    +  misc_RNA       MS2 stem loop: stem loop that binds the bacteriophage MS2 coat protein
   5059..5077    +  misc_RNA       MS2 stem loop: stem loop that binds the bacteriophage MS2 coat protein
   5083..5101    -  misc_feature   MCS (fragment): pUC18/19 multiple cloning site
   5104..5122    +  misc_RNA       MS2 stem loop: stem loop that binds the bacteriophage MS2 coat protein
   5143..5161    +  misc_RNA       MS2 stem loop: stem loop that binds the bacteriophage MS2 coat protein
   5167..5185    -  misc_feature   MCS (fragment): pUC18/19 multiple cloning site
   5188..5206    +  misc_RNA       MS2 stem loop: stem loop that binds the bacteriophage MS2 coat protein
   5227..5245    +  misc_RNA       MS2 stem loop: stem loop that binds the bacteriophage MS2 coat protein
   5252..5269    -  misc_feature   MCS (fragment): pUC18/19 multiple cloning site
   5272..5290    +  misc_RNA       MS2 stem loop: stem loop that binds the bacteriophage MS2 coat protein
   5311..5329    +  misc_RNA       MS2 stem loop: stem loop that binds the bacteriophage MS2 coat protein
   5364..5388    -  protein_bind   attB2: mutant version of attB; recombination site for the Gateway® BP reaction BP Clonase™
   5389..5406    +  misc_feature   MCS (fragment): pBluescript multiple cloning site
   5899..6051    +  CDS            aex-5 (fragment): AEX5_CAEEL - Also known as kpc-3 From Caenorhabditis elegans.
   6186..6204    -  promoter       T7 promoter: promoter for bacteriophage T7 RNA polymerase
   6212..6367    +  CDS            lacZα (fragment): LacZα fragment of β-galactosidase; lacZ fragment
>Addgene plasmid #200765 | pSX2739 | addgene full sequence | sequence record 403000 | Addgene NGS Result
G
[124 nt withheld, positions 2-125]
C
[91 nt withheld, positions 127-217]
A
[49 nt withheld, positions 219-267]
CCTTTGACGTTGGAGTCCACGTTCTTT
[37 nt withheld, positions 295-331]
ACCCTATCTCGGTCTATTCTTTTGATTTATAAGGGATTTTGCCGATTTCGGCCTATTGGTTAAAAAATGA
GCTGATTTAACAAAAATTTAACGCGAATTTTAACAAAATATTAACGCTTACAATTTAGGTGGCACTTTTC
GGGGAAATGTGCGCGGAACCCCTATTTGTTTATTTTTCTAAATACATTCAAATATGTATCCGCTCATGAG
ACAATAACCCTGATAAATGCTTCAATAATATTGAAAAAGGAAGAGTATGAGTATTCAACATTTCCGTGTC
GCCCTTATTCCCTTTTTTGCGGCATTTTGCCTTCCTGTTTTTGCTCACCCAGAAACGCTGGTGAAAGTAA
AAGATGCTGAAGATCAGTTGGGTGCACGAGTGGGTTACATCGAACTGGATCTCAACAGCGGTAAGATCCT
TGAGAGTTTTCGCCCCGAAGAACGTTTTCCAATGATGAGCACTTTTAAAGTTCTGCTATGTGGCGCGGTA
TTATCCCGTATTGACGCCGGGCAAGAGCAACTCGGTCGCCGCATACACTATTCTCAGAATGACTTGGTTG
AGTACTCACCAGTCACAGAAAAGCATCTTACGGATGGCATGACAGTAAGAGAATTATGCAGTGCTGCCAT
AACCATGAGTGATAACACTGCGGCCAACTTACTTCTGACAACGATCGGAGGACCGAAGGAGCTAACCGCT
TTTTTGCACAACATGGGGGATCATGTAACTCGCCTTGATCGTTGGGAACCGGAGCTGAATGAAGCCATAC
CAAACGACGAGCGTGACACCACGATGCCTGTAGCAATGGCAACAACGTTGCGCAAACTATTAACTGGCGA
ACTACTTACTCTAGCTTCCCGGCAACAATTAATAGACTGGATGGAGGCGGATAAAGTTGCAGGACCACTT
CTGCGCTCGGCCCTTCCGGCTGGCTGGTTTATTGCTGATAAATCTGGAGCCGGTGAGCGTGGGTCTCGCG
GTATCATTGCAGCACTGGGGCCAGATGGTAAGCCCTCCCGTATCGTAGTTATCTACACGACGGGGAGTCA
GGCAACTATGGATGAACGAAATAGACAGATCGCTGAGATAGGTGCCTCACTGATTAAGCATTGGTAACTG
TCAGACCAAGTTTACTCATATATACTTTAGATTGATTTAAAACTTCATTTTTAATTTAAAAGGATCTAGG
TGAAGATCCTTTTTGATAATCTCATGACCAAAATCCCTTAACGTGAGTTTTCGTTCCACTGAGCGTCAGA
CCCCGTAGAAAAGATCAAAGGATCTTCTTGAGATCCTTTTTTTCTGCGCGTAATCTGCTGCTTGCAAACA
AAAAAACCACCGCTACCAGCGGTGGTTTGTTTGCCGGATCAAGAGCTACCAACTCTTTTTCCGAAGGTAA
CTGGCTTCAGCAGAGCGCAGATACCAAATACTGTTCTTCTAGTGTAGCCGTAGTTAGGCCACCACTTCAA
GAACTCTGTAGCACCGCCTACATACCTCGCTCTGCTAATCCTGTTACCAGTGGCTGCTGCCAGTGGCGAT
AAGTCGTGTCTTACCGGGTTGGACTCAAGACGATAGTTACCGGATAAGGCGCAGCGGTCGGGCTGAACGG
GGGGTTCGTGCACACAGCCCAGCTTGGAGCGAACGACCTACACCGAACTGAGATACCTACAGCGTGAGCT
ATGAGAAAGCGCCACGCTTCCCGAAGGGAGAAAGGCGGACAGGTATCCGGTAAGCGGCAGGGTCGGAACA
GGAGAGCGCACGAGGGAGCTTCCAGGGGGAAACGCCTGGTATCTTTATAGTCCTGTCGGGTTTCGCCACC
TCTGACTTGAGCGTCGATTTTTGTGATGCTCGTCAGGGGGGCGGAGCCTATGGAAAAACGCCAGCAACGC
GGCCTTTTTACGGTTCCTGGCCTTTTGCTGGCCTTTTGCTCACATGTTCTTTCCTGCGTTATCCCCTGAT
TCTGTGGATAACCGTATTACCGCCTTTGAGTGAGCTGATACCGCTCGCCGCAGCCGAACGACCGAGCGCA
GCGAGTCAGTGAGCGAGGAAGCGGAAGAGCGCCCAATACGCAAACCGCCTCTCCCCGCGCGTTGGCCGAT
TCATTAATGCAGCTGGCACGACAGGTTTCCCGACTGGAAAGCGGGCAGTGAGCGCAACGCAATTAATGTG
AGTTAGCTCACTCATTAGGCACCCCAGGCTTTACACTTTATGCTTCCGGCTCGTATGTTGTGTGGAATTG
TGAGCGGATAACAATTTCACACAGGAAACAGCTATGACCATGATTACGCCAAGCGCGCAATTAACCCTCA
CTAAAGGGAACAAAAGCTGGAGCTCCATTTGAAAATTTGCACCAATGTATTATTTAATTTTTTTTTTCGA
AAATTTAACGCATTTTCTCTCTAAAAACTCGAAATTTAGTGTGTTCTAAACAACAGTAAGCATACAATAC
CTTTGTTCAAAATTGACGTGCTTTCTGAACCAATATGGTTAGTTTCAAAAATTTTTGTATTATAGGATAG
AAATATTTGGAAATAAATTTTAAAACCAAACTTATGCCTTTCTCTTTTAGTATCCCAGCTAGGTAATATT
TTAGTATTTGCCCAAATCCTTGAAGTAAGGAGTATATAATTTTTGAAAAACAATAAAACTCCAGATAATT
CATAGTTTTTTCTCGAAAGAAAATTTTTGAGATTAGTTATTGAACTTCATTTTTGAACATTATTCGTTGA
AAAACACTCGCTTTGTCTTTATTTTCAAAAAAATTCCGATTTCCCCAACCAGAAAAAAAAACAGATAGAA
GAAATTTCTCCTTAAATTTCATTGTCCATCTCTCTTGGAAACACATTATCTATCAAATGAAAAACGCATT
TTTTTTCCTGGCAGAAAAATGAAATTGGTTAGATTACACTGGTTAGGTTTGAAGGTGTAACTTTCGCTTT
CTCAGCAACTTTCAGTATAAAAGGAAACGGTCACCATTTAGAAAGACATCAGTTCATCAACTCGAGGCAT
GCCTGCAGGTCGACTCTAGAGGATCCCCGGGATTGGCCAAAGGACCCAAAGGTATGTTTCGAATGATACT
AACATAACATAGAACATTTTCAGGAGGACCCTTGGAGGGTACAGGTAGAGCTCACCGGTATGTCCGAGCT
CATCAAGGAGAACATGCACATGAAGCTCTACATGGAGGGAACCGTCAACAACCACCACTTCAAGTGCACC
TCCGAGGGAGAGGGAAAGCCATACGAGGGAACCCAAACCATGCGTATCAAGGTAAGTTTAAACATATATA
TACTAACTAACCCTGATTATTTAAATTTTCAGGCCGTCGAGGGAGGACCACTCCCATTCGCCTTCGACAT
CCTCGCCACCTCCTTCATGTACGGATCCAAGACCTTCATCAACCACACCCAAGGAATCCCAGACTTCTTC
AAGCAATCCTTCCCAGAGGGATTCACCTGGGAGCGTGTCACCACCTACGAGGACGGAGGAGTCCTCACCG
CCACCCAAGACACCTCCCTCCAAGACGGATGCCTCATCTACAACGTCAAGGTAAGTTTAAACAGTTCGGT
ACTAACTAACCATACATATTTAAATTTTCAGATCCGTGGAGTCAACTTCCCATCCAACGGACCAGTCATG
CAAAAGAAGACCCTCGGATGGGAGGCCTCCACCGAGACCCTCTACCCAGCCGACGGAGGACTCGAGGGAC
GTGCCGACATGGCCCTCAAGCTCGTCGGAGGAGGACACCTCATCTGCAACCTCAAGGTAAGTTTAAACAT
GATTTTACTAACTAACTAATCTGATTTAAATTTTCAGACCACCTACCGTTCCAAGAAGCCAGCCAAGAAC
CTCAAGATGCCAGGAGTCTACTACGTCGACCGTCGTCTCGAGCGTATCAAGGTGGCCGACAAGGAGACCT
ACGTCGAGCAACACGAGGTCGCCGTCGCCCGTTACTGCGACCTCCCATCCAAGCTCGGACACCGTACCGG
TACTAGTGGATCCCCCGGGCTGCAGGAATTCGATATCACAAGTTTGTACAAAAAAGCAGGCTCCGAATTC
GCCCTTATGCAGACGATCAAGTGCGTCGTCGTTGGAGATGGAGCTGTCGGTAAAACTTGTCTCCTGATCA
GCTATACCACAAACAAGTTTCCTTCTGAGTATGTGCCGACAGTCTTCGACAATTACGCCGTCACAGTAAT
GATCGGTGGCGAGCCATACACATTAGGATTGTTTGATACTGCTGGACAGGAAGATTACGATCGATTAAGG
CCTCTATCGTATCCACAGACCGACGTGTTTCTTGTTTGCTTCTCCGTGGTTGCTCCAGCTTCATTCGAGA
ATGTCCGAGAAAAATGGGTGCCTGAAATTTCGCATCATTGCTCAAAGACCCCATTCTTGTTAGTTGGTAC
TCAAGTCGATCTCAGGGATGATCCAGGAATGCTCGAGAAACTGGCAAAAAACAAGCAGAAACCAGTGTCA
ACGGATGTTGGAGAGAAGTTGGCAAAGGAATTGAAAGCAGTGAAATACGTTGAATGCTCAGCGTTGACGC
AGAAGGGACTGAAAAATGTATTCGACGAAGCCATTCTGGCCGCTCTCGACCCACCACAACAGGAGAAGAA
GAAGAAGTGCAATATTCTCTAGGGGAGGTGATAGCATTGCTTGGATCCCTGCAGGTCGACTCTAGAAAAC
ATGAGGATCACCCATGTCTGCAGGTCGACTCTAGAAAACATGAGGATCACCCATGTGAATTCCTGCAGGT
CGACTCTAGAAAACATGAGGATCACCCATGTCTGCAGGTCGACTCTAGAAAACATGAGGATCACCCATGT
GATATCCTGCAGGTCGACTCTAGAAAACATGAGGATCACCCATGTCTGCAGGTCGACTCTAGAAAACATG
AGGATCACCCATGTCTCGAGCTGCAGGTCGACTCTAGAAAACATGAGGATCACCCATGTCTGCAGGTCGA
CTCTAGAAAACATGAGGATCACCCATGTGGGCCCGTTTAAACCCGCTGAAAGGGCGAATTCGACCCAGCT
TTCTTGTACAAAGTGGTGATATCAAGCTTATCGATTGTCATCAGATCGCCATCTCGCGCCCGTGCCTCTG
ACTTCTAAGTCCAATTACTCTTCAACATCCCTACATGCTCTTTCTCCCTGTGCTCCCACCCCCTATTTTT
GTTATTATCAAAAAACTTCTCTTAATTTCTTTGTTTTTTAGCTTCTTTTAAGTCACCTCTAACAATGAAA
TTGTGTAGATTCAAAAATAGAATTAATTCGTAATAAAAAGTCGAAAAAAATTGTGCTCCCTCCCCCCATT
AATAATAATTCTATCCCAAAATCTACACAATGTTCTGTGTACACTTCTTATGTTTTTTACTTCTGATAAA
TTTTTTTGAAACATCATAGAAAAAACCGCACACAAAATACCTTATCATATGTTACGTTTCAGTTTATGAC
CGCAATTTTTATTTCTTCGCACGTCTGGGCCTCTCATGACGTCAAATCATGCTCATCGTGAAAAAGTTTT
GGAGTATTTTTGGAATTTTTCAATCAAGTGAAAGTTTATGAAATTAATTTTCCTGCTTTTGCTTTTTGGG
GTTTCCCCTATTGTTTGTCAAGATTTCGAGGACGGCGTTTTTCTTGCTAAAATCACAAGTATTGATGAGC
ACGATGCAAGAAAGATCGGAAGAAGGTTTGGGTTTGAGGCTCAGTGGAAGGTGAGTAGAAGTTGATAATT
TGAAAGTGGAGTAGTGTCTATGGGGTTTTTGCCTTAAATGACAGAATACATTCCCAATATACCAAACATA
ACTGTTTCTACTAGTCGGCCGTACGGGCCCGGTACCCAATTCGCCCTATAGTGAGTCGTATTACGCGCGC
TCACTGGCCGTCGTTTTACAACGTCGTGACTGGGAAAACCCTGGCGTTACCCAACTTAATCGCCTTGCAG
CACATCCCCCTTTCGCCAGCTGGCGTAATAGCGAAGAGGCCCGCACCGATCGCCCTTCCCAACAGTTGCG
CAGCCTGAATGGCGAATGG
